Addgene plasmid #181696: pVRC8400-SARS-CoV-2-NTD-C.37-AVI
Purpose: Expresses SARS-CoV-2 NTD domain from the C.37 variant with single chain Fc, HRV3C protease cleavage site, and AVI tag
Depositing lab: Peter Kwong. Depositing organization: National Institute of Allergy and Infectious Diseases (NIAID). Publication: Molecular probes of spike ectodomain and its subdomains for SARS-CoV-2 variants, Alpha through Omicron. Teng IT, Nazzari AF, Choe M, Liu T, Oliveira de Souza M, Petrova Y, Tsybovsky Y, Wang S, Zhang B, Artamonov M, Madan B, Huang A, Lopez Acevedo SN, Pan X, Ruckwardt TJ, DeKosky BJ, Mascola JR, Misasi J, Sullivan NJ, Zhou T, Kwong PD. PLoS One. 2022 May 24;17(5):e0268767. doi: 10.1371/journal.pone.0268767. eCollection 2022. PubMed 35609088.
Backbone
  Vector backbone: pVRC8400
  Vector type: Mammalian Expression
Growth in bacteria
  Bacterial resistance: Kanamycin, 50 μg/mL
  Growth temperature: 37°C
  Growth strain: DH5alpha
  Copy number: Unknown
Gene/Insert
  Gene/Insert name: SARS-CoV-2-NTD-C.37
  Mutation: G75V, T76I, R246N, ∆S247-∆D253,
  Entrez Gene: S (a.k.a. GU280_gp02, spike glycoprotein)
  Tag / fusion protein: scFc (N terminal on insert); HRV3C (N terminal on insert); AVI (C terminal on insert)
Terms and licenses: Academic/Nonprofit Terms; Industry Terms: Not Available to Industry
Depositor comments: Please visit https://www.biorxiv.org/content/10.1101/2021.12.29.474491v1 for bioRxiv preprint.
How to cite: pVRC8400-SARS-CoV-2-NTD-C.37-AVI was a gift from Peter Kwong (Addgene plasmid # 181696 ; http://n2t.net/addgene:181696 ; RRID:Addgene_181696)
