[The description below was written by a language model from this plasmid's Addgene catalogue record and pLannotate feature annotations shown in this document.]
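Description:
pVRC8400-SARS-CoV-2-NTD-C.37-AVI is a mammalian expression plasmid of about 6.8 kb, built on the pVRC8400 backbone, that produces a secreted, tagged form of the N-terminal domain (NTD) of the SARS-CoV-2 spike glycoprotein from the C.37 variant. In bacteria it replicates from a high-copy ColE1/pUC-type origin and is selected with kanamycin through an aph(3')-Ia resistance gene. The annotation also picks up short remnants of bla, a Tn903 transposition gene, rop and the pBR322 bom region, which appear to be backbone leftovers rather than functional elements.

Expression is driven by the human CMV immediate-early enhancer and promoter, followed by a truncated HTLV-1 5' LTR segment and a fragment of CMV intron A, a leader arrangement commonly used to boost transcript levels and processing in mammalian cells. A bovine growth hormone polyadenylation signal terminates the transcript. The open reading frame begins with a short mouse immunoglobulin heavy-chain fragment, most likely serving as a secretion leader, then human IgG1 constant-region sequence corresponding to the single-chain Fc (scFc) listed in the record. According to the catalogue fields, an HRV3C protease site separates the scFc from the NTD, and an AVI tag lies at the C terminus; neither of these short elements is annotated in the feature table. The NTD carries the variant substitutions G75V, T76I and R246N and the deletion of residues S247–D253.

This layout lets the fusion be captured through its Fc portion, the NTD be released by HRV3C cleavage, and the AVI tag be biotinylated site-specifically by BirA. The associated publication describes such constructs as molecular probes of spike subdomains across SARS-CoV-2 variants.
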