Features (pLannotate 1.2.2; 15 found; start..end, strand, type, name):
    137..235     +  misc_feature   bom (fragment): basis of mobility region from pBR322
    321..700     +  enhancer       CMV enhancer: human cytomegalovirus immediate early enhancer
    701..904     +  promoter       CMV promoter: human cytomegalovirus (CMV) immediate early promoter
    993..1220    +  LTR            5' LTR (truncated) (fragment): truncated 5' long terminal repeat (LTR) from human T-cell leukemia virus (HTLV) type 1
   1224..1334    +  intron         CMV intron (fragment): modified intron A from human cytomegalovirus
   1385..1453    +  CDS            Ighv1-61 (fragment): HVM05_MOUSE - Also known as Igh-VJ558. Experimental evidence at protein level: Swiss-Prot protein existence level 1. From Mus musculus (Mouse).
   1787..2803    +  CDS            IGHG1: IGHG1_HUMAN - Experimental evidence at protein level: Swiss-Prot protein existence level 1. Constant region of immunoglobulin heavy chains. Immunoglobulins, also known as antibodies, are membrane-bound or secreted glycoproteins produced by B lymphocytes. In the recognition phase of humoral immunity, the membrane-bound immunoglobulins serve as receptors which, upon binding of a specific antigen, trigger the clonal expansion and differentiation of B lymphocytes into immunoglobulins- secreting plasma cells. Secreted immunoglobulins mediate the effector phase of humoral immunity, which results in
   2858..3712    +  CDS            S (fragment): SPIKE_SARS2 - Experimental evidence at protein level: Swiss-Prot protein existence level 1. [Spike glycoprotein]: May down-regulate host tetherin (BST2) by lysosomal degradation, thereby counteracting its antiviral activity. From Severe acute respiratory syndrome coronavirus 2 (2019-nCoV) (SARS-CoV-2).
   3810..4034    +  polyA_signal   bGH poly(A) signal: bovine growth hormone polyadenylation signal
   4572..5160    -  rep_origin     ori: high-copy-number ColE1/pMB1/pBR322/pUC origin of replication
   5332..5403    -  CDS            bla(M) (fragment): β-lactamase lacking the signal sequence; bla(M); allows cytosolic expression of β-lactamase
   5415..5561    -  CDS            TRA2_ECOLX (fragment): Protein predicted: Swiss-Prot protein existence level 4. Required for transposition of transposon Tn903. From Escherichia coli.
   5702..6517    -  CDS            KanR: aminoglycoside phosphotransferase; aph(3')-Ia; confers resistance to kanamycin in bacteria or G418 (Geneticin®) in eukaryotes
   6640..6727    -  promoter       AmpR promoter (fragment): bla
   6822..35      +  CDS            rop (fragment) (across the origin): Rop protein, which maintains plasmids at low copy number; rop
>Addgene plasmid #181696 | pVRC8400-SARS-CoV-2-NTD-C.37-AVI | addgene full sequence | sequence record 354494 | Addgene NGS Result
TCGCGCGTTTCGGTGATGACGGTGAAAACCTCTGACACATGCAGCTCCCGGAGACGGTCACAGCTTGTCT
GTAAGCGGATGCCGGGAGCAGACAAGCCCGTCAGGGCGCGTCAGCGGGTGTTGGCGGGTGTCGGGGCTGG
CTTAACTATGCGGCATCAGAGCAGATTGTACTGAGAGTGCACCATATGCGGTGTGAAATACCGCACAGAT
GCGTAAGGAGAAAATACCGCATCAGATTGGCTATTGGCCATTGCATACGTTGTATCCATATCATAATATG
TACATTTATATTGGCTCATGTCCAACATTACCGCCATGTTGACATTGATTATTGACTAGTTATTAATAGT
AATCAATTACGGGGTCATTAGTTCATAGCCCATATATGGAGTTCCGCGTTACATAACTTACGGTAAATGG
CCCGCCTGGCTGACCGCCCAACGACCCCCGCCCATTGACGTCAATAATGACGTATGTTCCCATAGTAACG
CCAATAGGGACTTTCCATTGACGTCAATGGGTGGAGTATTTACGGTAAACTGCCCACTTGGCAGTACATC
AAGTGTATCATATGCCAAGTACGCCCCCTATTGACGTCAATGACGGTAAATGGCCCGCCTGGCATTATGC
CCAGTACATGACCTTATGGGACTTTCCTACTTGGCAGTACATCTACGTATTAGTCATCGCTATTACCATG
GTGATGCGGTTTTGGCAGTACATCAATGGGCGTGGATAGCGGTTTGACTCACGGGGATTTCCAAGTCTCC
ACCCCATTGACGTCAATGGGAGTTTGTTTTGGCACCAAAATCAACGGGACTTTCCAAAATGTCGTAACAA
CTCCGCCCCATTGACGCAAATGGGCGGTAGGCGTGTACGGTGGGAGGTCTATATAAGCAGAGCTCGTTTA
GTGAACCGTCAGATCGCCTGGAGACGCCATCCACGCTGTTTTGACCTCCATAGAAGACACCGGGACCGAT
CCAGCCTCCATCGGCTCGCATCTCTCCTTCACGCGCCCGCCGCCCTACCTGAGGCCGCCATCCACGCCGG
TTGAGTCGCGTTCTGCCGCCTCCCGCCTGTGGTGCCTCCTGAACTGCGTCCGCCGTCTAGGTAAGTTTAA
AGCTCAGGTCGAGACCGGGCCTTTGTCCGGCGCTCCCTTGGAGCCTACCTAGACTCAGCCGGCTCTCCAC
GCTTTGCCTGACCCTGCTTGCTCAACTCTAGTTAACGGTGGAGGGCAGTGTAGTCTGAGCAGTACTCGTT
GCTGCCGCGCGCGCCACCAGACATAATAGCTGACAGACTAACAGACTGTTCCTTTCCATGGGTCTTTTCT
GCAGTCACCGTCGTCGACACGTGTGATCAGATATCGCGGCCGCTCTAGACCACCATGGGATGGTCATGTA
TCATCCTTTTTCTAGTAGCAACTGCAACCGGTGTACATTCCGCACCAGAGCTGCTGGGAGGACCTAGCGT
GTTCCTGTTTCCCCCTAAGCCTAAGGACACCCTGATGATCAGCCGGACCCCAGAGGTGACATGCGTGGTG
GTGGACGTGTCCCACGAGGACCCCGAGGTGAAGTTCAACTGGTACGTGGATGGCGTGGAGGTGCACAATG
CCAAGACCAAGCCAAGGGAGGAGCAGTACAACTCTACCTATCGCGTGGTGAGCGTGCTGACAGTGCTGCA
CCAGGACTGGCTGAACGGCAAGGAGTACAAGTGTAAGGTGTCTAATAAGGCCCTGCCTGCCCCAATCGAG
AAGACCATCAGCAAGGCAAAGGGACAGCCAAGGGAGCCTCAGGTGTATACCCTGCCACCCAGCCGCGACG
AGCTGACAAAGAACCAGGTGTCCCTGTACTGCCTGGTGAAGGGCTTCTATCCTTCCGATATCGCCGTGGA
GTGGGAGTCTAATGGCCAGCCAGAGAACAATTACAAGACCACACCTCCAGTGCTGGACTCCGATGGCTCT
TTCTTTCTGTATTCCAAGCTGACCGTGGATAAGAGCCGGTGGCAGCAGGGCAACGTGTTTAGCTGTTCCG
TGATGCACGAGGCCCTGCACAATCACTACACACAGAAGTCTCTGAGCCTGTCCCCCGGCAAGGGAGGAGG
AGGCAGCGGCGGAGGAGGCTCCGGAGGCGGCGGCTCTGGCGGCGGCGGCAGCGCCCCTGAACTGCTGGGA
GGACCAAGCGTGTTCCTGTTTCCACCTAAGCCCAAAGATACCCTGATGATCTCCAGGACCCCTGAAGTCA
CCTGCGTGGTCGTGGACGTGTCTCATGAGGACCCCGAAGTCAAGTTCAACTGGTACGTGGACGGAGTCGA
AGTCCATAACGCCAAGACCAAGCCTAGAGAAGAGCAGTACAACTCCACCTATAGAGTGGTGTCTGTGCTG
ACAGTGCTGCATCAGGATTGGCTGAATGGCAAGGAATATAAGTGTAAGGTGAGCAATAAGGCCCTGCCCG
CCCCTATCGAGAAGACCATCTCTAAAGCCAAAGGACAGCCAAGGGAGCCACAGGTGTATACACTGCCACC
CAGCCGGGACGAGCTGACCAAGAACCAGGTGAGCCTGACATGTCTGGTCAAGGGCTTCTACCCCAGTGAC
ATTGCTGTGGAGTGGGAGTCCAATGGCCAGCCTGAGAACAATTATAAAACTACCCCACCAGTGCTGGACA
GCGATGGCTCCTTCTTTCTGACCAGCAAGCTGACAGTGGATAAGTCCCGCTGGCAGCAGGGAAACGTGTT
TTCTTGTAGCGTGATGCATGAGGCCCTGCATAACCACTACACCCAGAAGTCCCTGTCTCTGAGCCCAGGC
AAGGGAGGCAGCGGAGGCGGAGGCAGCGGAGGCCTGGAGGTGCTGTTTCAGGGCCCTCAGTGCGTGAACC
TGACCACCCGAACCCAGCTCCCACCAGCCTACACCAACAGCTTTACACGGGGCGTGTACTACCCTGACAA
GGTGTTCAGATCTAGCGTCCTGCACAGCACTCAGGACCTCTTCCTGCCGTTCTTCAGCAACGTGACATGG
TTCCACGCCATCCACGTGAGCGGCACAAACGTGATCAAGCGGTTTGATAACCCCGTCCTGCCATTCAATG
ATGGAGTTTACTTCGCCAGTACCGAGAAGAGTAACATCATCCGGGGCTGGATCTTCGGCACCACCCTGGA
TAGCAAAACACAGAGCCTCCTGATCGTGAACAATGCCACGAACGTCGTGATCAAGGTGTGCGAGTTCCAG
TTTTGCAATGATCCTTTCCTGGGTGTGTACTACCACAAGAACAACAAGAGCTGGATGGAAAGCGAGTTCA
GAGTCTACAGCAGCGCCAACAACTGCACATTCGAGTACGTCTCTCAGCCTTTTCTGATGGACCTTGAGGG
GAAACAAGGCAACTTCAAGAACCTGAGAGAATTCGTGTTCAAGAACATCGACGGCTACTTCAAAATCTAC
TCCAAGCACACACCCATCAACCTGGTCCGGGACCTCCCTCAGGGCTTCAGCGCCCTGGAACCCCTGGTCG
ACCTGCCCATAGGCATCAACATAACGCGGTTCCAAACCCTGCTGGCCCTGCATAACAGCAGCAGCGGATG
GACCGCCGGAGCTGCAGCCTACTATGTGGGCTACCTGCAACCTAGAACCTTCCTGCTGAAGTACAACGAG
AACGGCACAATCACAGACGCCGTCGACTGCGCCCTGGACCCTCTCTCTGAGACAAAGTGCACCCTGAAGT
CCGGAGGAGGCCTGGTGCCACAGCAGAGCGGAGGCCTGAACGACATCTTCGAGGCCCAGAAGATCGAGTG
GCACGAGGGCTGATGAGGATCCAGATCTGCTGTGCCTTCTAGTTGCCAGCCATCTGTTGTTTGCCCCTCC
CCCGTGCCTTCCTTGACCCTGGAAGGTGCCACTCCCACTGTCCTTTCCTAATAAAATGAGGAAATTGCAT
CGCATTGTCTGAGTAGGTGTCATTCTATTCTGGGGGGTGGGGTGGGGCAGGACAGCAAGGGGGAGGATTG
GGAAGACAATAGCAGGCATGCTGGGGATGCGGTGGGCTCTATGGGTACCCAGGTGCTGAAGAATTGACCC
GGTTCCTCCTGGGCCAGAAAGAAGCAGGCACATCCCCTTCTCTGTGACACACCCTGTCCACGCCCCTGGT
TCTTAGTTCCAGCCCCACTCATAGGACACTCATAGCTCAGGAGGGCTCCGCCTTCAATCCCACCCGCTAA
AGTACTTGGAGCGGTCTCTCCCTCCCTCATCAGCCCACCAAACCAAACCTAGCCTCCAAGAGTGGGAAGA
AATTAAAGCAAGATAGGCTATTAAGTGCAGAGGGAGAGAAAATGCCTCCAACATGTGAGGAAGTAATGAG
AGAAATCATAGAATTTTAAGGCCATGATTTAAGGCCATCATGGCCTTAATCTTCCGCTTCCTCGCTCACT
GACTCGCTGCGCTCGGTCGTTCGGCTGCGGCGAGCGGTATCAGCTCACTCAAAGGCGGTAATACGGTTAT
CCACAGAATCAGGGGATAACGCAGGAAAGAACATGTGAGCAAAAGGCCAGCAAAAGGCCAGGAACCGTAA
AAAGGCCGCGTTGCTGGCGTTTTTCCATAGGCTCCGCCCCCCTGACGAGCATCACAAAAATCGACGCTCA
AGTCAGAGGTGGCGAAACCCGACAGGACTATAAAGATACCAGGCGTTTCCCCCTGGAAGCTCCCTCGTGC
GCTCTCCTGTTCCGACCCTGCCGCTTACCGGATACCTGTCCGCCTTTCTCCCTTCGGGAAGCGTGGCGCT
TTCTCATAGCTCACGCTGTAGGTATCTCAGTTCGGTGTAGGTCGTTCGCTCCAAGCTGGGCTGTGTGCAC
GAACCCCCCGTTCAGCCCGACCGCTGCGCCTTATCCGGTAACTATCGTCTTGAGTCCAACCCGGTAAGAC
ACGACTTATCGCCACTGGCAGCAGCCACTGGTAACAGGATTAGCAGAGCGAGGTATGTAGGCGGTGCTAC
AGAGTTCTTGAAGTGGTGGCCTAACTACGGCTACACTAGAAGAACAGTATTTGGTATCTGCGCTCTGCTG
AAGCCAGTTACCTTCGGAAAAAGAGTTGGTAGCTCTTGATCCGGCAAACAAACCACCGCTGGTAGCGGTG
GTTTTTTTGTTTGCAAGCAGCAGATTACGCGCAGAAAAAAAGGATCTCAAGAAGATCCTTTGATCTTTTC
TACGGGGTCTGACGCTCAGTGGAACGAAAACTCACGTTAAGGGATTTTGGTCATGAGATTATCAAAAAGG
ATCTTCACCTAGATCCTTTTAAATTAAAAATGAAGTTTTAAATCAATCTAAAGTATATATGAGTAAACTT
GGTCTGACAGTTACCAATGCTTAATCAGTGAGGCACCTATCTCAGCGATCTGTCTATTTCGTTCATCCAT
AGTTGCCTGACTCGGGGGGGGGGGGCGCTGAGGTCTGCCTCGTGAAGAAGGTGTTGCTGACTCATACCAG
GCCTGAATCGCCCCATCATCCAGCCAGAAAGTGAGGGAGCCACGGTTGATGAGAGCTTTGTTGTAGGTGG
ACCAGTTGGTGATTTTGAACTTTTGCTTTGCCACGGAACGGTCTGCGTTGTCGGGAAGATGCGTGATCTG
ATCCTTCAACTCAGCAAAAGTTCGATTTATTCAACAAAGCCGCCGTCCCGTCAAGTCAGCGTAATGCTCT
GCCAGTGTTACAACCAATTAACCAATTCTGATTAGAAAAACTCATCGAGCATCAAATGAAACTGCAATTT
ATTCATATCAGGATTATCAATACCATATTTTTGAAAAAGCCGTTTCTGTAATGAAGGAGAAAACTCACCG
AGGCAGTTCCATAGGATGGCAAGATCCTGGTATCGGTCTGCGATTCCGACTCGTCCAACATCAATACAAC
CTATTAATTTCCCCTCGTCAAAAATAAGGTTATCAAGTGAGAAATCACCATGAGTGACGACTGAATCCGG
TGAGAATGGCAAAAGCTTATGCATTTCTTTCCAGACTTGTTCAACAGGCCAGCCATTACGCTCGTCATCA
AAATCACTCGCATCAACCAAACCGTTATTCATTCGTGATTGCGCCTGAGCGAGACGAAATACGCGATCGC
TGTTAAAAGGACAATTACAAACAGGAATCGAATGCAACCGGCGCAGGAACACTGCCAGCGCATCAACAAT
ATTTTCACCTGAATCAGGATATTCTTCTAATACCTGGAATGCTGTTTTCCCGGGGATCGCAGTGGTGAGT
AACCATGCATCATCAGGAGTACGGATAAAATGCTTGATGGTCGGAAGAGGCATAAATTCCGTCAGCCAGT
TTAGTCTGACCATCTCATCTGTAACATCATTGGCAACGCTACCTTTGCCATGTTTCAGAAACAACTCTGG
CGCATCGGGCTTCCCATACAATCGATAGATTGTCGCACCTGATTGCCCGACATTATCGCGAGCCCATTTA
TACCCATATAAATCAGCATCCATGTTGGAATTTAATCGCGGCCTCGAGCAAGACGTTTCCCGTTGAATAT
GGCTCATAACACCCCTTGTATTACTGTTTATGTAAGCAGACAGTTTTATTGTTCATGATGATATATTTTT
ATCTTGTGCAATGTAACATCAGAGATTTTGAGACACAACGTGGCTTTCCCCCCCCCCCCATTATTGAAGC
ATTTATCAGGGTTATTGTCTCATGAGCGGATACATATTTGAATGTATTTAGAAAAATAAACAAATAGGGG
TTCCGCGCACATTTCCCCGAAAAGTGCCACCTGACGTCTAAGAAACCATTATTATCATGACATTAACCTA
TAAAAATAGGCGTATCACGAGGCCCTTTCGTC
